>Addgene plasmid #100928 | pCEP4-Q769gp160 | depositor full sequence | sequence record 190002 | pCEP4-Q769gp160 sequence 12964 bps
GCCCCGCCGCCGGACGAACTAAACCTGACTACGGCATCTCTGCCCCTTCTTCGCTGGTACGAGGAGCGCT
TTTGTTTTGTATTCGGGGCAGTGCATGTAATCCCTTCAGTTGGTTGGTACAACTTGCCAACTGGGCCCTG
TTCCACATGTGACACGGGGGGGGACCAAACACAAAGGGGTTCTCTGACTGTAGTTGACATCCTTATAAAT
GGATGTGCACATTTGCCAACACTGAGTGGCTTTCATCCTGGAGCAGACTTTGCATGCTGTGGACTGCAAC
ACAACATTGCCTTTATGTGTAACTCTTGGCTGAAGCTCTTACACCAATGCTGGGGGACATGTACCTCCCA
GGGGCCCAGGAAGACTACGGGAGGCTACACCAACGTCAATCAGAGGGGCCTGTGTAGCTACCGATAAGCG
GACCCTCAAGAGGGCATTAGCAATAGTGTTTATAAGGCCCCCTTGTTAACCCTAAACGGGTAGCATATGC
TTCCCGGGTAGTAGTATATACTATCCAGACTAACCCTAATTCAATAGCATATGTTACCCAACGGGAAGCA
TATGCTATCGAATTAGGGTTAGTAAAAGGGTCCTAAGGAACAGCGATATCTCCCACCCCATGAGCTGTCA
CGGTTTTATTTACATGGGGTCAGGATTCCACGAGGGTAGTGAACCATTTTAGTCACAAGGGCAGTGGCTG
AAGATCAAGGAGCGGGCAGTGAACTCTCCTGAATCTTCGCCTGCTTCTTCATTCTCCTTCGTTTAGCTAA
TAGAATAACTGCTGAGTTGTGAACAGTAAGGTGTATGTGAGGTGCTCGAAAACAAGGTTTCAGGTGACGC
CCCCAGAATAAAATTTGGACGGGGGGTTCAGTGGTGGCATTGTGCTATGACACCAATATAACCCTCACAA
ACCCCTTGGGCAATAAATACTAGTGTAGGAATGAAACATTCTGAATATCTTTAACAATAGAAATCCATGG
GGTGGGGACAAGCCGTAAAGACTGGATGTCCATCTCACACGAATTTATGGCTATGGGCAACACATAATCC
TAGTGCAATATGATACTGGGGTTATTAAGATGTGTCCCAGGCAGGGACCAAGACAGGTGAACCATGTTGT
TACACTCTATTTGTAACAAGGGGAAAGAGAGTGGACGCCGACAGCAGCGGACTCCACTGGTTGTCTCTAA
CACCCCCGAAAATTAAACGGGGCTCCACGCCAATGGGGCCCATAAACAAAGACAAGTGGCCACTCTTTTT
TTTGAAATTGTGGAGTGGGGGCACGCGTCAGCCCCCACACGCCGCCCTGCGGTTTTGGACTGTAAAATAA
GGGTGTAATAACTTGGCTGATTGTAACCCCGCTAACCACTGCGGTCAAACCACTTGCCCACAAAACCACT
AATGGCACCCCGGGGAATACCTGCATAAGTAGGTGGGCGGGCCAAGATAGGGGCGCGATTGCTGCGATCT
GGAGGACAAATTACACACACTTGCGCCTGAGCGCCAAGCACAGGGTTGTTGGTCCTCATATTCACGAGGT
CGCTGAGAGCACGGTGGGCTAATGTTGCCATGGGTAGCATATACTACCCAAATATCTGGATAGCATATGC
TATCCTAATCTATATCTGGGTAGCATAGGCTATCCTAATCTATATCTGGGTAGCATATGCTATCCTAATC
TATATCTGGGTAGTATATGCTATCCTAATTTATATCTGGGTAGCATAGGCTATCCTAATCTATATCTGGG
TAGCATATGCTATCCTAATCTATATCTGGGTAGTATATGCTATCCTAATCTGTATCCGGGTAGCATATGC
TATCCTAATAGAGATTAGGGTAGTATATGCTATCCTAATTTATATCTGGGTAGCATATACTACCCAAATA
TCTGGATAGCATATGCTATCCTAATCTATATCTGGGTAGCATATGCTATCCTAATCTATATCTGGGTAGC
ATAGGCTATCCTAATCTATATCTGGGTAGCATATGCTATCCTAATCTATATCTGGGTAGTATATGCTATC
CTAATTTATATCTGGGTAGCATAGGCTATCCTAATCTATATCTGGGTAGCATATGCTATCCTAATCTATA
TCTGGGTAGTATATGCTATCCTAATCTGTATCCGGGTAGCATATGCTATCCTCATGCATATACAGTCAGC
ATATGATACCCAGTAGTAGAGTGGGAGTGCTATCCTTTGCATATGCCGCCACCTCCCAAGGGGGCGTGAA
TTTTCGCTGCTTGTCCTTTTCCTGCATGCTGGTTGCTCCCATTCTTAGGTGAATTTAAGGAGGCCAGGCT
AAAGCCGTCGCATGTCTGATTGCTCACCAGGTAAATGTCGCTAATGTTTTCCAACGCGAGAAGGTGTTGA
GCGCGGAGCTGAGTGACGTGACAACATGGGTATGCCCAATTGCCCCATGTTGGGAGGACGAAAATGGTGA
CAAGACAGATGGCCAGAAATACACCAACAGCACGCATGATGTCTACTGGGGATTTATTCTTTAGTGCGGG
GGAATACACGGCTTTTAATACGATTGAGGGCGTCTCCTAACAAGTTACATCACTCCTGCCCTTCCTCACC
CTCATCTCCATCACCTCCTTCATCTCCGTCATCTCCGTCATCACCCTCCGCGGCAGCCCCTTCCACCATA
GGTGGAAACCAGGGAGGCAAATCTACTCCATCGTCAAAGCTGCACACAGTCACCCTGATATTGCAGGTAG
GAGCGGGCTTTGTCATAACAAGGTCCTTAATCGCATCCTTCAAAACCTCAGCAAATATATGAGTTTGTAA
AAAGACCATGAAATAACAGACAATGGACTCCCTTAGCGGGCCAGGTTGTGGGCCGGGTCCAGGGGCCATT
CCAAAGGGGAGACGACTCAATGGTGTAAGACGACATTGTGGAATAGCAAGGGCAGTTCCTCGCCTTAGGT
TGTAAAGGGAGGTCTTACTACCTCCATATACGAACACACCGGCGACCCAAGTTCCTTCGTCGGTAGTCCT
TTCTACGTGACTCCTAGCCAGGAGAGCTCTTAAACCTTCTGCAATGTTCTCAAATTTCGGGTTGGAACCT
CCTTGACCACGATGCTTTCCAAACCACCCTCCTTTTTTGCGCCTGCCTCCATCACCCTGACCCCGGGGTC
CAGTGCTTGGGCCTTCTCCTGGGTCATCTGCGGGGCCCTGCTCTATCGCTCCCGGGGGCACGTCAGGCTC
ACCATCTGGGCCACCTTCTTGGTGGTATTCAAAATAATCGGCTTCCCCTACAGGGTGGAAAAATGGCCTT
CTACCTGGAGGGGGCCTGCGCGGTGGAGACCCGGATGATGATGACTGACTACTGGGACTCCTGGGCCTCT
TTTCTCCACGTCCACGACCTCTCCCCCTGGCTCTTTCACGACTTCCCCCCCTGGCTCTTTCACGTCCTCT
ACCCCGGCGGCCTCCACTACCTCCTCGACCCCGGCCTCCACTACCTCCTCGACCCCGGCCTCCACTGCCT
CCTCGACCCCGGCCTCCACCTCCTGCTCCTGCCCCTCCTGCTCCTGCCCCTCCTCCTGCTCCTGCCCCTC
CTGCCCCTCCTGCTCCTGCCCCTCCTGCCCCTCCTGCTCCTGCCCCTCCTGCCCCTCCTGCTCCTGCCCC
TCCTGCCCCTCCTCCTGCTCCTGCCCCTCCTGCCCCTCCTCCTGCTCCTGCCCCTCCTGCCCCTCCTGCT
CCTGCCCCTCCTGCCCCTCCTGCTCCTGCCCCTCCTGCCCCTCCTGCTCCTGCCCCTCCTGCTCCTGCCC
CTCCTGCTCCTGCCCCTCCTGCTCCTGCCCCTCCTGCCCCTCCTGCCCCTCCTCCTGCTCCTGCCCCTCC
TGCTCCTGCCCCTCCTGCCCCTCCTGCCCCTCCTGCTCCTGCCCCTCCTCCTGCTCCTGCCCCTCCTGCC
CCTCCTGCCCCTCCTCCTGCTCCTGCCCCTCCTGCCCCTCCTCCTGCTCCTGCCCCTCCTCCTGCTCCTG
CCCCTCCTGCCCCTCCTGCCCCTCCTCCTGCTCCTGCCCCTCCTGCCCCTCCTCCTGCTCCTGCCCCTCC
TCCTGCTCCTGCCCCTCCTGCCCCTCCTGCCCCTCCTCCTGCTCCTGCCCCTCCTCCTGCTCCTGCCCCT
CCTGCCCCTCCTGCCCCTCCTGCCCCTCCTCCTGCTCCTGCCCCTCCTCCTGCTCCTGCCCCTCCTGCTC
CTGCCCCTCCCGCTCCTGCTCCTGCTCCTGTTCCACCGTGGGTCCCTTTGCAGCCAATGCAACTTGGACG
TTTTTGGGGTCTCCGGACACCATCTCTATGTCTTGGCCCTGATCCTGAGCCGCCCGGGGCTCCTGGTCTT
CCGCCTCCTCGTCCTCGTCCTCTTCCCCGTCCTCGTCCATGGTTATCACCCCCTCTTCTTTGAGGTCCAC
TGCCGCCGGAGCCTTCTGGTCCAGATGTGTCTCCCTTCTCTCCTAGGCCATTTCCAGGTCCTGTACCTGG
CCCCTCGTCAGACATGATTCACACTAAAAGAGATCAATAGACATCTTTATTAGACGACGCTCAGTGAATA
CAGGGAGTGCAGACTCCTGCCCCCTCCAACAGCCCCCCCACCCTCATCCCCTTCATGGTCGCTGTCAGAC
AGATCCAGGTCTGAAAATTCCCCATCCTCCGAACCATCCTCGTCCTCATCACCAATTACTCGCAGCCCGG
AAAACTCCCGCTGAACATCCTCAAGATTTGCGTCCTGAGCCTCAAGCCAGGCCTCAAATTCCTCGTCCCC
CTTTTTGCTGGACGGTAGGGATGGGGATTCTCGGGACCCCTCCTCTTCCTCTTCAAGGTCACCAGACAGA
GATGCTACTGGGGCAACGGAAGAAAAGCTGGGTGCGGCCTGTGAGGATCAGCTTATCGATGATAAGCTGT
CAAACATGAGAATTCTTGAAGACGAAAGGGCCTCGTGATACGCCTATTTTTATAGGTTAATGTCATGATA
ATAATGGTTTCTTAGACGTCAGGTGGCACTTTTCGGGGAAATGTGCGCGGAACCCCTATTTGTTTATTTT
TCTAAATACATTCAAATATGTATCCGCTCATGAGACAATAACCCTGATAAATGCTTCAATAATATTGAAA
AAGGAAGAGTATGAGTATTCAACATTTCCGTGTCGCCCTTATTCCCTTTTTTGCGGCATTTTGCCTTCCT
GTTTTTGCTCACCCAGAAACGCTGGTGAAAGTAAAAGATGCTGAAGATCAGTTGGGTGCACGAGTGGGTT
ACATCGAACTGGATCTCAACAGCGGTAAGATCCTTGAGAGTTTTCGCCCCGAAGAACGTTTTCCAATGAT
GAGCACTTTTAAAGTTCTGCTATGTGGCGCGGTATTATCCCGTGTTGACGCCGGGCAAGAGCAACTCGGT
CGCCGCATACACTATTCTCAGAATGACTTGGTTGAGTACTCACCAGTCACAGAAAAGCATCTTACGGATG
GCATGACAGTAAGAGAATTATGCAGTGCTGCCATAACCATGAGTGATAACACTGCGGCCAACTTACTTCT
GACAACGATCGGAGGACCGAAGGAGCTAACCGCTTTTTTGCACAACATGGGGGATCATGTAACTCGCCTT
GATCGTTGGGAACCGGAGCTGAATGAAGCCATACCAAACGACGAGCGTGACACCACGATGCCTGCAGCAA
TGGCAACAACGTTGCGCAAACTATTAACTGGCGAACTACTTACTCTAGCTTCCCGGCAACAATTAATAGA
CTGGATGGAGGCGGATAAAGTTGCAGGACCACTTCTGCGCTCGGCCCTTCCGGCTGGCTGGTTTATTGCT
GATAAATCTGGAGCCGGTGAGCGTGGGTCTCGCGGTATCATTGCAGCACTGGGGCCAGATGGTAAGCCCT
CCCGTATCGTAGTTATCTACACGACGGGGAGTCAGGCAACTATGGATGAACGAAATAGACAGATCGCTGA
GATAGGTGCCTCACTGATTAAGCATTGGTAACTGTCAGACCAAGTTTACTCATATATACTTTAGATTGAT
TTAAAACTTCATTTTTAATTTAAAAGGATCTAGGTGAAGATCCTTTTTGATAATCTCATGACCAAAATCC
CTTAACGTGAGTTTTCGTTCCACTGAGCGTCAGACCCCGTAGAAAAGATCAAAGGATCTTCTTGAGATCC
TTTTTTTCTGCGCGTAATCTGCTGCTTGCAAACAAAAAAACCACCGCTACCAGCGGTGGTTTGTTTGCCG
GATCAAGAGCTACCAACTCTTTTTCCGAAGGTAACTGGCTTCAGCAGAGCGCAGATACCAAATACTGTCC
TTCTAGTGTAGCCGTAGTTAGGCCACCACTTCAAGAACTCTGTAGCACCGCCTACATACCTCGCTCTGCT
AATCCTGTTACCAGTGGCTGCTGCCAGTGGCGATAAGTCGTGTCTTACCGGGTTGGACTCAAGACGATAG
TTACCGGATAAGGCGCAGCGGTCGGGCTGAACGGGGGGTTCGTGCACACAGCCCAGCTTGGAGCGAACGA
CCTACACCGAACTGAGATACCTACAGCGTGAGCTATGAGAAAGCGCCACGCTTCCCGAAGGGAGAAAGGC
GGACAGGTATCCGGTAAGCGGCAGGGTCGGAACAGGAGAGCGCACGAGGGAGCTTCCAGGGGGAAACGCC
TGGTATCTTTATAGTCCTGTCGGGTTTCGCCACCTCTGACTTGAGCGTCGATTTTTGTGATGCTCGTCAG
GGGGGCGGAGCCTATGGAAAAACGCCAGCAACGCGGCCTTTTTACGGTTCCTGGCCTTTTGCTGCGCCGC
GTGCGGCTGCTGGAGATGGCGGACGCGATGGATATGTTCTGCCAAGGGTTGGTTTGCGCATTCACAGTTC
TCCGCAAGAATTGATTGGCTCCAATTCTTGGAGTGGTGAATCCGTTAGCGAGGTGCCGCCGGCTTCCATT
CAGGTCGAGGTGGCCCGGCTCCATGCACCGCGACGCAACGCGGGGAGGCAGACAAGGTATAGGGCGGCGC
CTACAATCCATGCCAACCCGTTCCATGTGCTCGCCGAGGCGGCATAAATCGCCGTGACGATCAGCGGTCC
AGTGATCGAAGTTAGGCTGGTAAGAGCCGCGAGCGATCCTTGAAGCTGTCCCTGATGGTCGTCATCTACC
TGCCTGGACAGCATGGCCTGCAACGCGGGCATCCCGATGCCGCCGGAAGCGAGAAGAATCATAATGGGGA
AGGCCATCCAGCCTCGCGTCGCGAACGCCAGCAAGACGTAGCCCAGCGCGTCGGCCGCCATGCCCTGCTT
CATCCCCGTGGCCCGTTGCTCGCGTTTGCTGGCGGTGTCCCCGGAAGAAATATATTTGCATGTCTTTAGT
TCTATGATGACACAAACCCCGCCCAGCGTCTTGTCATTGGCGAATTCGAACACGCAGATGCAGTCGGGGC
GGCGCGGTCCCAGGTCCACTTCGCATATTAAGGTGACGCGTGTGGCCTCGAACACCGAGCGACCCTGCAG
CGACCCGCTTAACAGCGTCAACAGCGTGCCGCAGATCCCGGGCAATGAGATATGAAAAAGCCTGAACTCA
CCGCGACGTCTGTCGAGAAGTTTCTGATCGAAAAGTTCGACAGCGTCTCCGACCTGATGCAGCTCTCGGA
GGGCGAAGAATCTCGTGCTTTCAGCTTCGATGTAGGAGGGCGTGGATATGTCCTGCGGGTAAATAGCTGC
GCCGATGGTTTCTACAAAGATCGTTATGTTTATCGGCACTTTGCATCGGCCGCGCTCCCGATTCCGGAAG
TGCTTGACATTGGGGAATTCAGCGAGAGCCTGACCTATTGCATCTCCCGCCGTGCACAGGGTGTCACGTT
GCAAGACCTGCCTGAAACCGAACTGCCCGCTGTTCTGCAGCCGGTCGCGGAGGCCATGGATGCGATCGCT
GCGGCCGATCTTAGCCAGACGAGCGGGTTCGGCCCATTCGGACCGCAAGGAATCGGTCAATACACTACAT
GGCGTGATTTCATATGCGCGATTGCTGATCCCCATGTGTATCACTGGCAAACTGTGATGGACGACACCGT
CAGTGCGTCCGTCGCGCAGGCTCTCGATGAGCTGATGCTTTGGGCCGAGGACTGCCCCGAAGTCCGGCAC
CTCGTGCACGCGGATTTCGGCTCCAACAATGTCCTGACGGACAATGGCCGCATAACAGCGGTCATTGACT
GGAGCGAGGCGATGTTCGGGGATTCCCAATACGAGGTCGCCAACATCTTCTTCTGGAGGCCGTGGTTGGC
TTGTATGGAGCAGCAGACGCGCTACTTCGAGCGGAGGCATCCGGAGCTTGCAGGATCGCCGCGGCTCCGG
GCGTATATGCTCCGCATTGGTCTTGACCAACTCTATCAGAGCTTGGTTGACGGCAATTTCGATGATGCAG
CTTGGGCGCAGGGTCGATGCGACGCAATCGTCCGATCCGGAGCCGGGACTGTCGGGCGTACACAAATCGC
CCGCAGAAGCGCGGCCGTCTGGACCGATGGCTGTGTAGAAGTACTCGCCGATAGTGGAAACCGACGCCCC
AGCACTCGTCCGAGGGCAAAGGAATAGGGGAGATGGGGGAGGCTAACTGAAACACGGAAGGAGACAATAC
CGGAAGGAACCCGCGCTATGACGGCAATAAAAAGACAGAATAAAACGCACGGGTGTTGGGTCGTTTGTTC
ATAAACGCGGGGTTCGGTCCCAGGGCTGGCACTCTGTCGATACCCCACCGAGACCCCATTGGGGCCAATA
CGCCCGCGTTTCTTCCTTTTCCCCACCCCACCCCCCAAGTTCGGGTGAAGGCCCAGGGCTCGCAGCCAAC
GTCGGGGCGGCAGGCCCTGCCATAGCCACTGGCCCCGTGGGTTAGGGACGGGGTCCCCCATGGGGAATGG
TTTATGGTTCGTGGGGGTTATTATTTTGGGCGTTGCGTGGGGTCTGGTCCACGACTGGACTGAGCAGACA
GACCCATGGTTTTTGGATGGCCTGGGCATGGACCGCATGTACTGGCGCGACACGAACACCGGGCGTCTGT
GGCTGCCAAACACCCCCGACCCCCAAAAACCACCGCGCGGATTTCTGGCGTGCCAAGCTAGTCGACCAAT
TCTCATGTTTGACAGCTTATCATCGCAGATCCGGGCAACGTTGTTGCATTGCTGCAGGCGCAGAACTGGT
AGGTATGGAAGATCTATACATTGAATCAATATTGGCAATTAGCCATATTAGTCATTGGTTATATAGCATA
AATCAATATTGGCTATTGGCCATTGCATACGTTGTATCTATATCATAATATGTACATTTATATTGGCTCA
TGTCCAATATGACCGCCATGTTGACATTGATTATTGACTAGTTATTAATAGTAATCAATTACGGGGTCAT
TAGTTCATAGCCCATATATGGAGTTCCGCGTTACATAACTTACGGTAAATGGCCCGCCTGGCTGACCGCC
CAACGACCCCCGCCCATTGACGTCAATAATGACGTATGTTCCCATAGTAACGCCAATAGGGACTTTCCAT
TGACGTCAATGGGTGGAGTATTTACGGTAAACTGCCCACTTGGCAGTACATCAAGTGTATCATATGCCAA
GTCCGCCCCCTATTGACGTCAATGACGGTAAATGGCCCGCCTGGCATTATGCCCAGTACATGACCTTACG
GGACTTTCCTACTTGGCAGTACATCTACGTATTAGTCATCGCTATTACCATGGTGATGCGGTTTTGGCAG
TACACCAATGGGCGTGGATAGCGGTTTGACTCACGGGGATTTCCAAGTCTCCACCCCATTGACGTCAATG
GGAGTTTGTTTTGGCACCAAAATCAACGGGACTTTCCAAAATGTCGTAATAACCCCGCCCCGTTGACGCA
AATGGGCGGTAGGCGTGTACGGTGGGAGGTCTATATAAGCAGAGCTCGTTTAGTGAACCGTCAGATCTCT
AGAAGCTGGGTACCAGCTGCTAGCGCCACCATGCCCATGGGGTCTTTGCAACCCCTCGCTACTCTTTATT
TGCTGGGTATGTTGGTAGCGAGCGTTCTGGCGGCGGGCAATCTCTGGGTAACCGTGTACTACGGCGTGCC
AGTGTGGCGGGATGCTGAAACAACCCTCTTTTGTGCAAGTGATGCAAAAGCGTATGACCGAGAAGCACAC
AATGTTTGGGCTACACATGCGTGCGTTCCGACAGATCCATCCCCCCAAGAAGTACCATTGGGGAATGTAA
CCGAGGAATTCAACATGTGGAAGAATAACATGGTTGAACAGATGCATACAGACATCATCTCTTTGTGGGA
CCAGTCACTGCAGCCGTGTGTGAAACTTACGCCTCTTTGTGTCACGCTGAATTGTTCCAATAGTAATAAC
ATTCCAAGTGTCAGCAACATTACCGATGATATGAAAGAAGAGATTAAGAACTGCAGCTTTAACATGACAA
CCGAATTGAAGGATAAAAAGCAGAACGTTTACTCTTTGTTCTATCGACTGGACGTTGTACCCCTCGAAAC
AAAAACCAACCAGAACAGTAGTCACTCAAGGTATCGGCTCATTAACTGCAACACGTCTGCCATCACGCAG
GCTTGCCCAAAAGTTTCTTTCGAGCCGATCCCTATTCACTATTGTGCGCCTGCAGGCTTTGCTATCCTGA
AATGTAACGACAAGGGCTTTAACGGCACTGGACTTTGTAAAAACGTCTCAACAGTACAATGCACGCATGG
GATTAAACCGGTCGTCAGTACCCAGCTGCTCCTTAATGGAAGCCTTGCCGAGGGTAAGGTAATGGTACGA
TCCGAAAATATTACAAATAATGCGAAAAACATTATAATACAGTTTAACAACTCTGTGCAAATTAATTGCA
CGCGCCCAGGTAATAACACGCGAAAAAGTATACATCTCGGGCCTGGGAAAGTTTTTTACGCGACGGACAT
AATAGGGGATATAAGGAAAGCGCACTGTAATGTTAATCGCCAACAATGGAATAAGACCCTTCAGGATGTG
GCAACGCAACTCAGGACCCACTTCAGAAACCGTACGATCATATTTAATAATAGTCTCGGTGGGGATTTGG
AAATAACTACGCATAGTTTTAATTGTAGGGGAGAGTTTTTCTATTGTAACACTTCCGGGCTCTTTAATGG
GATATGGAACGGAACGCAAGAACCTAATCGGACCGAGTCTAACGATACAATTACGCTTCAATGTCGGATA
AAGCAGATCATCAACATGTGGCAGAGAGTAGGCCAGGCAATTTACGCACCCCCTATCCAGGGGGAGATCA
GATGCGAAAGTAACATAACCGGACTTATCCTGACGAGGGATGGGGGGATCATCAACAGTACAGAGGAAAC
GTTTAGACCTGGGGGCGGGGACATGAGAGATAATTGGAGGTCCGAGCTCTATAAATACAAAGTTGTAAAG
ATAGAACCGCTTGGAGTGGCTCCAACTAAGGCCAAGAGACGGGTCGTGGAGAGAGAAAAACGGGCGGTAG
GATTTGGCGCGTTCTTTCTCGGTTTCCTTGGCGCAGCCGGATCAACGATGGGGGCCGCCTCCATCACCCT
GACGGTTCAGGCGCGCCAGCTTTTGAGTGGGATTGTGCAGCAGCAGAATAACCTCCTTAGGGCCATAGAG
GCTCAGCAGCACCTGCTGAAGCTTACCGTTTGGGGCATTAAGCAACTGCAGGCGCGGGTACTCGCGGTTG
AAAGATACCTTAAGGATCAGCAACTGCTGGGAATTTGGGGATGTAGTGGAAAGTTCATCTGCACAACCAC
GGTCCCATGGAATTCCTCATGGTCAAATAAATCACAGTCAGAAATATGGGATAATATGACGTGGATGCAG
TGGGACAAGGAGATTAACAATTACACCCAGATTATCTACGATCTTATTGAGGAGTCACAAAGGCAACAAG
AGAAAAACGAACAGGACTTGCTGGCGCTCGACAAATGGGCTAATTTGTGGAACTGGTTCGACATCAGTAA
CTGGCTGTGGTACATAAAGATTTTCATAATGATAGTTGGCGGGCTCATAGGGCTTCGGATTGCGTTCGCA
GTGCTTTCTGTCATCAATAGGGTCAGGCAAGGTTATTCCCCGCTCTCCTTTCAAACCCATACCCCAAACC
CTCGGGATTTGGATAGGCCAGGCCGGATAGAGGAGGAAGGAGGTGAGCAGGATCGGGACCGAAGCATAAG
ACTGGTCTCTGGGTTTCTTGCTTTGGCATGGGACGACCTGAGGTCTCTGTGTTTGTTCAGTTACCACCGC
CTGCGAGATTTCATCTTGGTGGCTGCTAGAACGGTCGAACTTCTTGGACATATTTCACTTAAAGGCTTGA
GACGAGGCTGGGAAGGATTGAAATACCTTGGGAACCTTCTGTCATACTGGGGACGGGAACTGAAGATAAG
TGCCATAAACTTGTTGGACACAATCGCGATTGTTGTGGCGGAATGGACCGATCGGATAATTGAGATTGGC
CAGAGACTGTGTCGCGCTATCATTAATATACCTCGGAGAATCCGACAGGGGTTCGAACGGGCTTTGTTGT
AGTAACTCGAGGCCGGCAAGGCCGGATCCAGACATGATAAGATACATTGATGAGTTTGGACAAACCACAA
CTAGAATGCAGTGAAAAAAATGCTTTATTTGTGAAATTTGTGATGCTATTGCTTTATTTGTAACCATTAT
AAGCTGCAATAAACAAGTTAACAACAACAATTGCATTCATTTTATGTTTCAGGTTCAGGGGGAGGTGGGG
AGGTTTTTTAAAGCAAGTAAAACCTCTACAAATGTGGTATGGCTGATTATGATCCGGCTGCCTCGCGCGT
TTCGGTGATGACGGTGAAAACCTCTGACACATGCAGCTCCCGGAGACGGTCACAGCTTGTCTGTAAGCGG
ATGCCGGGAGCAGACAAGCCCGTCAGGGCGCGTCAGCGGGTGTTGGCGGGTGTCGGGGCGCAGCCATGAC
CGGTCGACTCTAGA
Features (pLannotate 1.2.2; 19 found; start..end, strand, type, name):
    475..2264    -  rep_origin     oriP: Epstein-Barr virus oriP replication origin (Yates et al., 2000)
   2269..2487    -  CDS            gL (fragment): GL_EBVB9 - Experimental evidence at protein level: Swiss-Prot protein existence level 1. The heterodimer glycoprotein H-glycoprotein L is required for the fusion of viral and plasma membranes leading to virus entry into the host cell. Acts as a functional inhibitor of gH and maintains gH in an inhibited form. Upon binding to host integrins, gL dissociates from gH leading to activation of the viral fusion glycoproteins gB and gH. Fusion of EBV with B-lymphocytes requires the additional receptor- binding protein gp42, which forms a complex with gH/gL. The heterodimer gH/gL targets also host EPHA
   2570..4495    -  CDS            EBNA1: Epstein-Barr nuclear antigen 1, also known as EBNA-1 crucial for latent viral infection, and for episomal amplification of vectors containing the oriP origin (Okita et al., 2013)
   4533..4877    -  CDS            BRRF2_EBVB9 (fragment): Protein inferred from homology: Swiss-Prot protein existence level 3. From Epstein-Barr virus (strain B95-8) (HHV-4) (Human herpesvirus 4).
   4880..4903    -  promoter       tet promoter (fragment): E. coli promoter for tetracycline efflux protein gene
   5016..5120    +  promoter       AmpR promoter: bla
   5121..5981    +  CDS            AmpR: β-lactamase; bla; confers resistance to ampicillin, carbenicillin, and related antibiotics
   6152..6740    +  rep_origin     ori: high-copy-number ColE1/pMB1/pBR322/pUC origin of replication
   6930..7274    -  CDS            TcR (fragment): tetracycline efflux protein; tet; confers resistance to tetracycline
   7357..7502    +  promoter       HSV TK promoter: herpes simplex virus thymidine kinase promoter
   7542..8567    +  CDS            HygR: aminoglycoside phosphotransferase from E. coli; aph(4)-Ia; confers resistance to hygromycin
   8632..8680    +  polyA_signal   HSV TK poly(A) signal: herpes simplex virus thymidine kinase polyadenylation signal (Cole and Stacy, 1985)
   8880..9104    +  CDS            gH (fragment): GH_HHV11 - Experimental evidence at protein level: Swiss-Prot protein existence level 1. The heterodimer glycoprotein H-glycoprotein L is required for the fusion of viral and plasma membranes leading to virus entry into the host cell. Following initial binding to host receptor, membrane fusion is mediated by the fusion machinery composed of gB and the heterodimer gH/gL. May also be involved in the fusion between the virion envelope and the outer nuclear membrane during virion morphogenesis. From Human herpesvirus 1 (strain 17) (HHV-1) (Human herpes simplex virus 1).
   9333..9712    +  enhancer       CMV enhancer: human cytomegalovirus immediate early enhancer
   9714..9913    +  promoter       CMV promoter: human cytomegalovirus (CMV) immediate early promoter
  10010..12529   +  CDS            env: ENV_HV1Y2 - Experimental evidence at protein level: Swiss-Prot protein existence level 1. [Transmembrane protein gp41]: Acts as a class I viral fusion protein. Under the current model, the protein has at least 3 conformational states: pre-fusion native state, pre-hairpin intermediate state, and post-fusion hairpin state. During fusion of viral and target intracellular membranes, the coiled coil regions (heptad repeats) assume a trimer-of-hairpins structure, positioning the fusion peptide in close proximity to the C-terminal region of the ectodomain. The formation of this structure appears to d
  12555..12689   -  polyA_signal   SV40 poly(A) signal: SV40 polyadenylation signal
  12712..12794   -  CDS            large T antigen (fragment): large T antigen from SV40 (simian virus 40)
  12797..12837   +  CDS            rop (fragment): Rop protein, which maintains plasmids at low copy number; rop
