[The description below was written by a language model from this plasmid's Addgene catalogue record and pLannotate feature annotations shown in this document.]
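Description:
pCEP4-Q769gp160 is a mammalian expression plasmid of about 13 kb built on the Invitrogen pCEP4 episomal backbone, carrying the full-length envelope glycoprotein (Env, gp160) of the HIV-1 strain Q769.d22. In bacteria it is propagated through a high-copy ColE1/pUC-type origin and selected with ampicillin via the β-lactamase gene. In mammalian cells, the Epstein-Barr virus oriP origin together with the EBNA1 coding sequence allows the plasmid to be retained and replicated as an extrachromosomal episome in permissive primate cells. A hygromycin resistance gene flanked by the HSV thymidine kinase promoter and polyadenylation signal provides selection for cells that maintain it. The short annotated fragments of EBV and HSV glycoproteins, BRRF2, the tetracycline resistance gene and promoter, SV40 large T antigen and rop appear to be backbone remnants picked up by automated annotation rather than functional elements.

The payload is a codon-optimized synthetic env gene of roughly 2.6 kb, cloned between NheI and XhoI sites that remain intact. It is driven by the human cytomegalovirus immediate-early enhancer and promoter and is followed by an SV40 polyadenylation signal. A CD5 leader sequence is fused at the N-terminus of the insert, supplying a heterologous signal peptide that directs Env into the secretory pathway; such leaders are commonly used to improve expression and surface delivery. The annotated env reading frame extends through the gp41 transmembrane fusion subunit, consistent with membrane-anchored gp160. The construct serves to express Q769.d22 Env in mammalian cells, and the associated work concerns conformational engineering of Env based on its mutational tolerance in CD4-bound and PG16 antibody-bound states.
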