Addgene plasmid #100928: pCEP4-Q769gp160
Purpose: Mammalian expression plasmid for Env from the Q769.d22 HIV-1 strain
Depositing lab: Erik Procko. Publication: Conformational engineering of HIV-1 Env based on mutational tolerance in the CD4 and PG16 bound states. Heredia JD, Park J, Choi H, Gill KS, Procko E. J Virol. 2019 Mar 20. pii: JVI.00219-19. doi: 10.1128/JVI.00219-19. PubMed 30894475.
Backbone
  Vector backbone: pCEP4
  Backbone manufacturer: Invitrogen
  Backbone size w/o insert (bp): 10393
  Total vector size (bp): 12964
  Vector type: Mammalian Expression
  Selectable markers: Hygromycin
Growth in bacteria
  Bacterial resistance: Ampicillin, 100 μg/mL
  Growth temperature: 37°C
  Growth strain: DH5alpha
  Copy number: High Copy
Gene/Insert
  Gene/Insert name: HIV-1 (Q769.d22) Env (alt names: gp160; Env)
  Species: Human immunodeficiency virus 1
  Insert size (bp): 2571
  Mutation: Codon-optimized synthetic gene
  GenBank ID: AAM66234.1
  Promoter: CMV
  Tag / fusion protein: CD5 leader sequence (N terminal on insert)
  Cloning method: Restriction Enzyme; 5′ cloning site NheI (not destroyed); 3′ cloning site XhoI (not destroyed)
  Sequencing primers: 5′ CMV_fwd; 3′ EBV_rev
Terms and licenses: Academic/Nonprofit Terms; Industry Terms: Not Available to Industry
How to cite: pCEP4-Q769gp160 was a gift from Erik Procko (Addgene plasmid # 100928 ; http://n2t.net/addgene:100928 ; RRID:Addgene_100928)
