>Addgene plasmid #100928 | pCEP4-Q769gp160 | addgene partial sequence | sequence record 197657 | Addgene Partial NGS Result
CCCTGCTTCATCCCCGTGGCCCGTTGCTCGCGTTTGCTGGCGGTGTCCCCGGAAGAAATATATTTGCATG
TCTTTAGTTCTATGATGACACAAACCCCGCCCAGCGTCTTGTCATTGGCGAATTCGAACACGCAGATGCA
GTCGGGGCGGCGCGGTCCGAGGTCCACTTCGCATATTAAGGTGACGCGTGTGGCCTCGAACACCGAGCGA
CCCTGCAGCGACCCGCTTAACAGCGTCAACAGCGTGCCGCAGATCCCGGGGGGCAATGAGATATGAAAAA
GCCTGAACTCACCGCGACGTCTGTCGAGAAGTTTCTGATCGAAAAGTTCGACAGCGTCTCCGACCTGATG
CAGCTCTCGGAGGGCGAAGAATCTCGTGCTTTCAGCTTCGATGTAGGAGGGCGTGGATATGTCCTGCGGG
TAAATAGCTGCGCCGATGGTTTCTACAAAGATCGTTATGTTTATCGGCACTTTGCATCGGCCGCGCTCCC
GATTCCGGAAGTGCTTGACATTGGGGAATTCAGCGAGAGCCTGACCTATTGCATCTCCCGCCGTGCACAG
GGTGTCACGTTGCAAGACCTGCCTGAAACCGAACTGCCCGCTGTTCTGCAGCCGGTCGCGGAGGCCATGG
ATGCGATCGCTGCGGCCGATCTTAGCCAGACGAGCGGGTTCGGCCCATTCGGACCGCAAGGAATCGGTCA
ATACACTACATGGCGTGATTTCATATGCGCGATTGCTGATCCCCATGTGTATCACTGGCAAACTGTGATG
GACGACACCGTCAGTGCGTCCGTCGCGCAGGCTCTCGATGAGCTGATGCTTTGGGCCGAGGACTGCCCCG
AAGTCCGGCACCTCGTGCACGCGGATTTCGGCTCCAACAATGTCCTGACGGACAATGGCCGCATAACAGC
GGTCATTGACTGGAGCGAGGCGATGTTCGGGGATTCCCAATACGAGGTCGCCAACATCTTCTTCTGGAGG
CCGTGGTTGGCTTGTATGGAGCAGCAGACGCGCTACTTCGAGCGGAGGCATCCGGAGCTTGCAGGATCGC
CGCGGCTCCGGGCGTATATGCTCCGCATTGGTCTTGACCAACTCTATCAGAGCTTGGTTGACGGCAATTT
CGATGATGCAGCTTGGGCGCAGGGTCGATGCGACGCAATCGTCCGATCCGGAGCCGGGACTGTCGGGCGT
ACACAAATCGCCCGCAGAAGCGCGGCCGTCTGGACCGATGGCTGTGTAGAAGTACTCGCCGATAGTGGAA
ACCGACGCCCCAGCACTCGTCCGGATCGGGAGATGGGGGAGGCTAACTGAAACACGGAAGGAGACAATAC
CGGAAGGAACCCGCGCTATGACGGCAATAAAAAGACAGAATAAAACGCACGGGTGTTGGGTCGTTTGTTC
ATAAACGCGGGGTTCGGTCCCAGGGCTGGCACTCTGTCGATACCCCACCGAGACCCCATTGGGGCCAATA
CGCCCGCGTTTCTTCCTTTTCCCCACCCCACCCCCCAAGTTCGGGTGAAGGCCCAGGGCTCGCAGCCAAC
GTCGGGGCGGCAGGCCCTGCCATAGCCACTGGCCCCGTGGGTTAGGGACGGGGTCCCCCATGGGGAATGG
TTTATGGTTCGTGGGGGTTATTATTTTGGGCGTTGCGTGGGGTCAGGTCCACGACTGGACTGAGCAGACA
GACCCATGGTTTTTGGATGGCCTGGGCATGGACCGCATGTACTGGCGCGACACGAACACCGGGCGTCTGT
GGCTGCCAAACACCCCCGACCCCCAAAAACCACCGCGCGGATTTCTGGCGTGCCAAGCTAGTCGACCAAT
TCTCATGTTTGACAGCTTATCATCGCAGATCCGGGCAACGTTGTTGCCATTGCTGCAGGCGCAGAACTGG
TAGGTATGGAAGATCTATACATTGAATCAATATTGGCAATTAGCCATATTAGTCATTGGTTATATAGCAT
AAATCAATATTGGCTATTGGCCATTGCATACGTTGTATCTATATCATAATATGTACATTTATATTGGCTC
ATGTCCAATATGACCGCCATGTTGACATTGATTATTGACTAGTTATTAATAGTAATCAATTACGGGGTCA
TTAGTTCATAGCCCATATATGGAGTTCCGCGTTACATAACTTACGGTAAATGGCCCGCCTGGCTGACCGC
CCAACGACCCCCGCCCATTGACGTCAATAATGACGTATGTTCCCATAGTAACGCCAATAGGGACTTTCCA
TTGACGTCAATGGGTGGAGTATTTACGGTAAACTGCCCACTTGGCAGTACATCAAGTGTATCATATGCCA
AGTCCGCCCCCTATTGACGTCAATGACGGTAAATGGCCCGCCTGGCATTATGCCCAGTACATGACCTTAC
GGGACTTTCCTACTTGGCAGTACATCTACGTATTAGTCATCGCTATTACCATGGTGATGCGGTTTTGGCA
GTACACCAATGGGCGTGGATAGCGGTTTGACTCACGGGGATTTCCAAGTCTCCACCCCATTGACGTCAAT
GGGAGTTTGTTTTGGCACCAAAATCAACGGGACTTTCCAAAATGTCGTAATAACCCCGCCCCGTTGACGC
AAATGGGCGGTAGGCGTGTACGGTGGGAGGTCTATATAAGCAGAGCTCGTTTAGTGAACCGTCAGATCTC
TAGAAGCTGGGTACCAGCTGCTAGCGCCACCATGCCCATGGGGTCTTTGCAACCCCTCGCTACTCTTTAT
TTGCTGGGTATGTTGGTAGCGAGCGTTCTGGCGGCGGGCAATCTCTGGGTAACCGTGTACTACGGCGTGC
CAGTGTGGCGGGATGCTGAAACAACCCTCTTTTGTGCAAGTGATGCAAAAGCGTATGACCGAGAAGCACA
CAATGTTTGGGCTACACATGCGTGCGTTCCGACAGATCCATCCCCCCAAGAAGTACCATTGGGGAATGTA
ACCGAGGAATTCAACATGTGGAAGAATAACATGGTTGAACAGATGCATACAGACATCATCTCTTTGTGGG
ACCAGTCACTGCAGCCGTGTGTGAAACTTACGCCTCTTTGTGTCACGCTGAATTGTTCCAATAGTAATAA
CATTCCAAGTGTCAGCAACATTACCGATGATATGAAAGAAGAGATTAAGAACTGCAGCTTTAACATGACA
ACCGAATTGAAGGATAAAAAGCAGAACGTTTACTCTTTGTTCTATCGACTGGACGTTGTACCCCTCGAAA
CAAAAACCAACCAGAACAGTAGTCACTCAAGGTATCGGCTCATTAACTGCAACACGTCTGCCATCACGCA
GGCTTGCCCAAAAGTTTCTTTCGAGCCGATCCCTATTCACTATTGTGCGCCTGCAGGCTTTGCTATCCTG
AAATGTAACGACAAGGGCTTTAACGGCACTGGACTTTGTAAAAACGTCTCAACAGTACAATGCACGCATG
GGATTAAACCGGTCGTCAGTACCCAGCTGCTCCTTAATGGAAGCCTTGCCGAGGGTAAGGTAATGGTACG
ATCCGAAAATATTACAAATAATGCGAAAAACATTATAATACAGTTTAACAACTCTGTGCAAATTAATTGC
ACGCGCCCAGGTAATAACACGCGAAAAAGTATACATCTCGGGCCTGGGAAAGTTTTTTACGCGACGGACA
TAATAGGGGATATAAGGAAAGCGCACTGTAATGTTAATCGCCAACAATGGAATAAGACCCTTCAGGATGT
GGCAACGCAACTCAGGACCCACTTCAGAAACCGTACGATCATATTTAATAATAGTCTCGGTGGGGATTTG
GAAATAACTACGCATAGTTTTAATTGTAGGGGAGAGTTTTTCTATTGTAACACTTCCGGGCTCTTTAATG
GGATATGGAACGGAACGCAAGAACCTAATCGGACCGAGTCTAACGATACAATTACGCTTCAATGTCGGAT
AAAGCAGATCATCAACATGTGGCAGAGAGTAGGCCAGGCAATTTACGCACCCCCTATCCAGGGGGAGATC
AGATGCGAAAGTAACATAACCGGACTTATCCTGACGAGGGATGGGGGGATCATCAACAGTACAGAGGAAA
CGTTTAGACCTGGGGGCGGGGACATGAGAGATAATTGGAGGTCCGAGCTCTATAAATACAAAGTTGTAAA
GATAGAACCGCTTGGAGTGGCTCCAACTAAGGCCAAGAGACGGGTCGTGGAGAGAGAAAAACGGGCGGTA
GGATTTGGCGCGTTCTTTCTCGGTTTCCTTGGCGCAGCCGGATCAACGATGGGGGCCGCCTCCATCACCC
TGACGGTTCAGGCGCGCCAGCTTTTGAGTGGGATTGTGCAGCAGCAGAATAACCTCCTTAGGGCCATAGA
GGCTCAGCAGCACCTGCTGAAGCTTACCGTTTGGGGCATTAAGCAACTGCAGGCGCGGGTACTCGCGGTT
GAAAGATACCTTAAGGATCAGCAACTGCTGGGAATTTGGGGATGTAGTGGAAAGTTCATCTGCACAACCA
CGGTCCCATGGAATTCCTCATGGTCAAATAAATCACAGTCAGAAATATGGGATAATATGACGTGGATGCA
GTGGGACAAGGAGATTAACAATTACACCCAGATTATCTACGATCTTATTGAGGAGTCACAAAGGCAACAA
GAGAAAAACGAACAGGACTTGCTGGCGCTCGACAAATGGGCTAATTTGTGGAACTGGTTCGACATCAGTA
ACTGGCTGTGGTACATAAAGATTTTCATAATGATAGTTGGCGGGCTCATAGGGCTTCGGATTGCGTTCGC
AGTGCTTTCTGTCATCAATAGGGTCAGGCAAGGTTATTCCCCGCTCTCCTTTCAAACCCATACCCCAAAC
CCTCGGGATTTGGATAGGCCAGGCCGGATAGAGGAGGAAGGAGGTGAGCAGGATCGGGACCGAAGCATAA
GACTGGTCTCTGGGTTTCTTGCTTTGGCATGGGACGACCTGAGGTCTCTGTGTTTGTTCAGTTACCACCG
CCTGCGAGATTTCATCTTGGTGGCTGCTAGAACGGTCGAACTTCTTGGACATATTTCACTTAAAGGCTTG
AGACGAGGCTGGGAAGGATTGAAATACCTTGGGAACCTTCTGTCATACTGGGGACGGGAACTGAAGATAA
GTGCCATAAACTTGTTGGACACAATCGCGATTGTTGTGGCGGAATGGACCGATCGGATAATTGAGATTGG
CCAGAGACTGTGTCGCGCTATCATTAATATACCTCGGAGAATCCGACAGGGGTTCGAACGGGCTTTGTTG
TAGTAACTCGAGGCCGGCAAGGCCGGATCCAGACATGATAAGATACATTGATGAGTTTGGACAAACCACA
ACTAGAATGCAGTGAAAAAAATGCTTTATTTGTGAAATTTGTGATGCTATTGCTTTATTTGTAACCATTA
TAAGCTGCAATAAACAAGTTAACAACAACAATTGCATTCATTTTATGTTTCAGGTTCAGGGGGAGGTGTG
GGAGGTTTTTTAAAGCAAGTAAAACCTCTACAAATGTGGTATGGCTGATTATGATCCGGCTGCCTCGCGC
GTTTCGGTGATGACGGTGAAAACCTCTGACACATGCAGCTCCCGGAGACGGTCACAGCTTGTCTGTAAGC
GGATGCCGGGAGCAGACAAGCCCGTCAGGGCGCGTCAGCGGGTGTTGGCGGGTGTCGGGGCGCAGCCATG
AGGTCGACTCTAGACGGGGCAGTGCATGTAATCCCTTCAGTTGGTTGGTACAACTTGCCAACTGGGCCCT
GTTCCACATGTGACACGGGGGGGGACCAAACACAAAGGGGTTCTCTGACTGTAGTTGACATCCTTATAAA
TGGATGTGCACATTTGCCAACACTGAGTGGCTTTCATCCTGGAGCAGACTTTGCAGTCTGTGGACTGCAA
CACAACATTGCCTTTATGTGTAACTCTTGGCTGAAGCTCTTACACCAATGCTGGGGGACATGTACCTCCC
AGGGGCCCAGGAAGACTACGGGAGGCTACACCAACGTCAATCAGAGGGGCCTGTGTAGCTACCGATAAGC
GGACCCTCAAGAGGGCATTAGCAATAGTGTTTATAAGGCCCCCTTGTTAACCCTAAACGGGTAGCATATG
CTTCCCGGGTAGTAGTATATACTATCCAGACTAACCCTAATTCAATAGCATATGTTACCCAACGGGAAGC
ATATGCTATCGAATTAGGGTTAGTAAAAGGGTCCTAAGGAACAGCGATATCTCCCACCCCATGAGCTGTC
ACGGTTTTATTTACATGGGGTCAGGATTCCACGAGGGTAGTGAACCATTTTAGTCACAAGGGCAGTGGCT
GAAGATCAAGGAGCGGGCAGTGAACTCTCCTGAATCTTCGCCTGCTTCTTCATTCTCCTTCGTTTAGCTA
ATAGAATAACTGCTGAGTTGTGAACAGTAAGGTGTATGTGAGGTGCTCGAAAACAAGGTTTCAGGTGACG
CCCCCAGAATAAAATTTGGACGGGGGGTTCAGTGGTGGCATTGTGCTATGACACCAATATAACCCTCACA
AACCCCTTGGGCAATAAATACTAGTGTAGGAATGAAACATTCTGAATATCTTTAACAATAGAAATCCATG
GGGTGGGGACAAGCCGTAAAGACTGGATGTCCATCTCACACGAATTTATGGCTATGGGCAACACATAATC
CTAGTGCAATATGATACTGGGGTTATTAAGATGTGTCCCAGGCAGGGACCAAGACAGGTGAACCATGTTG
TTACACTCTATTTGTAACAAGGGGAAAGAGAGTGGACGCCGACAGCAGCGGACTCCACTGGTTGTCTCTA
ACACCCCCGAAAATTAAACGGGGCTCCACGCCAATGGGGCCCATAAACAAAGACAAGTGGCCACTCTTTT
TTTTGAAATTGTGGAGTGGGGGCACGCGTCAGCCCCCACACGCCGCCCTGCGGTTTTGGACTGTAAAATA
AGGGTGTAATAACTTGGCTGATTGTAACCCCGCTAACCACTGCGGTCAAACCACTTGCCCACAAAACCAC
TAATGGCACCCCGGGGAATACCTGCATAAGTAGGTGGGCGGGCCAAGATAGGGGCGCGATTGCTGCGATC
TGGAGGACAAATTACACACACTTGCGCCTGAGCGCCAAGCACAGGGTTGTTGGTCCTCATATTCACGAGG
TCGCTGAGAGCACGGTGGGCTAATGTTGCCATGGGTAGCATATACTACCCAAATATCTGGATAGCATATG
CTATCCTAATCTATATCTGGGTAGCATAGGCTATCCTAATCTATATCTGGGTAGCATATGCTATCCTAAT
CTATATCTGGGTAGTATATGCTATCCTAATTTATATCTGGGTAGCATAGGCTATCCTAATCTATATCTGG
GTAGCATATGCTATCCTAATCTATATCTGGGTAGTATATGCTATCCTAATCTGTATCCGGGTAGCATATG
CTATCCTAATAGAGATTAGGGTAGTATATGCTATCCTAATTTATATCTGGGTAGCATATACTACCCAAAT
ATCTGGATAGCATATGCTATCCTAATCTATATCTGGGTAGCATATGCTATCCTAATCTATATCTGGGTAG
CATAGGCTATCCTAATCTATATCTGGGTAGCATATGCTATCCTAATCTATATCTGGGTAGTATATGCTAT
CCTAATTTATATCTGGGTAGCATAGGCTATCCTAATCTATATCTGGGTAGCATATGCTATCCTAATCTAT
ATCTGGGTAGTATATGCTATCCTAATCTGTATCCGGGTAGCATATGCTATCCTCATGCATATACAGTCAG
CATATGATACCCAGTAGTAGAGTGGGAGTGCTATCCTTTGCATATGCCGCCACCTCCCAAGGGGGCGTGA
ATTTTCGCTGCTTGTCCTTTTCCTGCTGGTTGCTCCCATTCTTAGGTGAATTTAAGGAGGCCAGGCTAAA
GCCGTCGCATGTCTGATTGCTCACCAGGTAAATGTCGCTAATGTTTTCCAACGCGAGAAGGTGTTGAGCG
CGGAGCTGAGTGACGTGACAACATGGGTATGCCCAATTGCCCCATGTTGGGAGGACGAAAATGGTGACAA
GACAGATGGCCAGAAATACACCAACAGCACGCATGATGTCTACTGGGGATTTATTCTTTAGTGCGGGGGA
ATACACGGCTTTTAATACGATTGAGGGCGTCTCCTAACAAGTTACATCACTCCTGCCCTTCCTCACCCTC
ATCTCCATCACCTCCTTCATCTCCGTCATCTCCGTCATCACCCTCCGCGGCAGCCCCTTCCACCATAGGT
GGAAACCAGGGAGGCAAATCTACTCCATCGTCAAAGCTGCACACAGTCACCCTGATATTGCAGGTAGGAG
CGGGCTTTGTCATAACAAGGTCCTTAATCGCATCCTTCAAAACCTCAGCAAATATATGAGTTTGTAAAAA
GACCATGAAATAACAGACAATGGACTCCCTTAGCGGGCCAGGTTGTGGGCCGGGTCCAGGGGCCATTCCA
AAGGGGAGACGACTCAATGGTGTAAGACGACATTGTGGAATAGCAAGGGCAGTTCCTCGCCTTAGGTTGT
AAAGGGAGGTCTTACTACCTCCATATACGAACACACCGGCGACCCAAGTTCCTTCGTCGGTAGTCCTTTC
TACGTGACTCCTAGCCAGGAGAGCTCTTAAACCTTCTGCAATGTTCTCAAATTTCGGGTTGGAACCTCCT
TGACCACGATGCTTTCCAAACCACCCTCCTTTTTTGCGCCTGCCTCCATCACCCTGACCCCGGGGTCCAG
TGCTTGGGCCTTCTCCTGGGTCATCTGCGGGGCCCTGCTCTATCGCTCCCGGGGGCACGTCAGGCTCACC
ATCTGGGCCACCTTCTTGGTGGTATTCAAAATAATCGGCTTCCCCTACAGGGTGGAAAAATGGCCTTCTA
CCTGGAGGGGGCCTGCGCGGTGGAGACCCGGATGATGATGACTGACTACTGGGACTCCTGGGCCTCTTTT
CTCCACGTCCACGACCTCTCCCCCTGGCTCTTTCACGACTTCCCCCCCTGGCTCTTTCACGTCCTCTACC
CCGGCGGCCTCCACTACCTCCTCGACCCCGGCCTCCACTACCTCCTCGACCCCGGCCTCCACTGCCTCCT
CGACCCCGGCCTCCACCTCCTGCTCCTGCCCCTCCTGCTCCTGCCCCTCCTCCTGCTCCTGCCCCTCCTS
CCCCTCCTGCTCCTGCCCCTCCTGCCCCTCCTGCTCCTGCCCCTCCTGCCCCTCCTGCTCCTGCCCCTCC
TGCCCCTCCTCCTGCTCCTGCCCCTCCTGCCCCTCCTCCTGCTCCTGCCCCTCCTGCCCCTCCTGCTCCT
SCCCCTCCTGCCCCTCCTGCTCCTGCCCCTCCTGCCCCTCCTGCTCCTGCCCCTCCTGCTCCTGCCCCTC
CTGCTCCTGCCCCTCCTGCTCCTGCCCCTCCTGCCCCTCCTGCCCCTCCTCCTGCTCCTGCCCCTCCTGC
TCCTCCCCCTCCTGCCCCTCCTGCCCCTCCTGCTCCTGCCCCTCCTCCTGCTCCTGCCCCTCCTGCCCCT
CCTGCCCCTCCTCCTGCTCCTGCCCCTCCTGCCCCTCCTCCTGCTCCTGCCCCTCCTCCTGCTCCTGCCC
CTCCTGCCCCTCCTGCCCCTCCTCCTGCTCCTGCCCCTCCTGCCCCTCCTCCTGCTCCTGCCCCTCCTCC
TGCTCCTGCCCCTCCTGCCCCTCCTGCCCCTCCTCCTGCTCCTGCCCCTCCTCCTGCTCCTGCCCCTCCT
GCCCCTCCTGCCCCTCCTGCCCCTCCTCCTGCTCCTGCCCCTCCTCCTGCTCCTGCCCCTCCTGCTCCTG
CCCCTCCCGCTCCTGCTCCTGCTCCTGTTCCACCGTGGGTCCCTTTGCAGCCAATGCAACTTGGACGTTT
TTGGGGTCTCCGGACACCATCTCTATGTCTTGGCCCTGATCCTGAGCCGCCCGGGGCTCCTGGTCTTCCG
CCTCCTCGTCCTCGTCCTCTTCCCCGTCCTCGTCCATGGTTATCACCCCCTCTTCTTTGAGGTCCACTGC
CGCCGGAGCCTTCTGGTCCAGATGTGTCTCCCTTCTCTCCTAGGCCATTTCCAGGTCCTGTACCTGGCCC
CTCGTCAGACATGATTCACACTAAAAGAGATCAATAGACATCTTTATTAGACGACGCTCAGTGAATACAG
GGAGTGCAGACTCCTGCCCCCTCCAACAGCCCCCCCACCCTCATCCCCTTCATGGTCGCTGTCAGACAGA
TCCAGGTCTGAAAATTCCCCATCCTCCGAACCATCCTCGTCCTCATCACCAATTACTCGCAGCCCGGAAA
ACTCCCGCTGAACATCCTCAAGATTTGCGTCCTGAGCCTCAAGCCAGGCCTCAAATTCCTCGTCCCCCTT
TTTGCTGGACGGTAGGGATGGGGATTCTCGGGACCCCTCCTCTTCCTCTTCAAGGTCACCAGACAGAGAT
GCTACTGGGGCAACGGAAGAAAAGCTGGGTGCGGCCTGTGAGGATCAGCTTATCGATGATAAGCTGTCAA
ACATGAGAATTCTTGAAGACGAAAGGGCCTCGTGATACGCCTATTTTTATAGGTTAATGTCATGATAATA
ATGGTTTCTTAGACGTCAGGTGGCACTTTTCGGGGAAATGTGCGCGGAACCCCTATTTGTTTATTTTTCT
AAATACATTCAAATATGTATCCGCTCATGAGACAATAACCCTGATAAATGCTTCAATAATATTGAAAAAG
GAAGAGTATGAGTATTCAACATTTCCGTGTCGCCCTTATTCCCTTTTTTGCGGCATTTTGCCTTCCTGTT
TTTGCTCACCCAGAAACGCTGGTGAAAGTAAAAGATGCTGAAGATCAGTTGGGTGCACGAGTGGGTTACA
TCGAACTGGATCTCAACAGCGGTAAGATCCTTGAGAGTTTTCGCCCCGAAGAACGTTTTCCAATGATGAG
CACTTTTAAAGTTCTGCTATGTGGCGCGGTATTATCCCGTGTTGACGCCGGGCAAGAGCAACTCGGTCGC
CGCATACACTATTCTCAGAATGACTTGGTTGAGTACTCACCAGTCACAGAAAAGCATCTTACGGATGGCA
TGACAGTAAGAGAATTATGCAGTGCTGCCATAACCATGAGTGATAACACTGCGGCCAACTTACTTCTGAC
AACGATCGGAGGACCGAAGGAGCTAACCGCTTTTTTGCACAACATGGGGGATCATGTAACTCGCCTTGAT
CGTTGGGAACCGGAGCTGAATGAAGCCATACCAAACGACGAGCGTGACACCACGATGCCTGCAGCAATGG
CAACAACGTTGCGCAAACTATTAACTGGCGAACTACTTACTCTAGCTTCCCGGCAACAATTAATAGACTG
GATGGAGGCGGATAAAGTTGCAGGACCACTTCTGCGCTCGGCCCTTCCGGCTGGCTGGTTTATTGCTGAT
AAATCTGGAGCCGGTGAGCGTGGGTCTCGCGGTATCATTGCAGCACTGGGGCCAGATGGTAAGCCCTCCC
GTATCGTAGTTATCTACACGACGGGGAGTCAGGCAACTATGGATGAACGAAATAGACAGATCGCTGAGAT
AGGTGCCTCACTGATTAAGCATTGGTAACTGTCAGACCAAGTTTACTCATATATACTTTAGATTGATTTA
AAACTTCATTTTTAATTTAAAAGGATCTAGGTGAAGATCCTTTTTGATAATCTCATGACCAAAATCCCTT
AACGTGAGTTTTCGTTCCACTGAGCGTCAGACCCCGTAGAAAAGATCAAAGGATCTTCTTGAGATCCTTT
TTTTCTGCGCGTAATCTGCTGCTTGCAAACAAAAAAACCACCGCTACCAGCGGTGGTTTGTTTGCCGGAT
CAAGAGCTACCAACTCTTTTTCCGAAGGTAACTGGCTTCAGCAGAGCGCAGATACCAAATACTGTCCTTC
TAGTGTAGCCGTAGTTAGGCCACCACTTCAAGAACTCTGTAGCACCGCCTACATACCTCGCTCTGCTAAT
CCTGTTACCAGTGGCTGCTGCCAGTGGCGATAAGTCGTGTCTTACCGGGTTGGACTCAAGACGATAGTTA
CCGGATAAGGCGCAGCGGTCGGGCTGAACGGGGGGTTCGTGCACACAGCCCAGCTTGGAGCGAACGACCT
ACACCGAACTGAGATACCTACAGCGTGAGCTATGAGAAAGCGCCACGCTTCCCGAAGGGAGAAAGGCGGA
CAGGTATCCGGTAAGCGGCAGGGTCGGAACAGGAGAGCGCACGAGGGAGCTTCCAGGGGGAAACGCCTGG
TATCTTTATAGTCCTGTCGGGTTTCGCCACCTCTGACTTGAGCGTCGATTTTTGTGATGCTCGTCAGGGG
GGCGGAGCCTATGGAAAAACGCCAGCAACGCGGCCTTTTTACGGTTCCTGGCCTTTTGCTG
